>Addgene plasmid #109367 | pcDNA3 RL23Cm6 | depositor full sequence | sequence record 206230 | pcDNA3 RL23Cm6 sequence 6410 bps
GACGGATCGGGAGATCTCCCGATCCCCTATGGTGCACTCTCAGTACAATCTGCTCTGATGCCGCATAGTT
AAGCCAGTATCTGCTCCCTGCTTGTGTGTTGGAGGTCGCTGAGTAGTGCGCGAGCAAAATTTAAGCTACA
ACAAGGCAAGGCTTGACCGACAATTGCATGAAGAATCTGCTTAGGGTTAGGCGTTTTGCGCTGCTTCGCG
ATGTACGGGCCAGATATACGCGTTGACATTGATTATTGACTAGTTATTAATAGTAATCAATTACGGGGTC
ATTAGTTCATAGCCCATATATGGAGTTCCGCGTTACATAACTTACGGTAAATGGCCCGCCTGGCTGACCG
CCCAACGACCCCCGCCCATTGACGTCAATAATGACGTATGTTCCCATAGTAACGCCAATAGGGACTTTCC
ATTGACGTCAATGGGTGGAGTATTTACGGTAAACTGCCCACTTGGCAGTACATCAAGTGTATCATATGCC
AAGTACGCCCCCTATTGACGTCAATGACGGTAAATGGCCCGCCTGGCATTATGCCCAGTACATGACCTTA
TGGGACTTTCCTACTTGGCAGTACATCTACGTATTAGTCATCGCTATTACCATGGTGATGCGGTTTTGGC
AGTACATCAATGGGCGTGGATAGCGGTTTGACTCACGGGGATTTCCAAGTCTCCACCCCATTGACGTCAA
TGGGAGTTTGTTTTGGCACCAAAATCAACGGGACTTTCCAAAATGTCGTAACAACTCCGCCCCATTGACG
CAAATGGGCGGTAGGCGTGTACGGTGGGAGGTCTATATAAGCAGAGCTCTCTGGCTAACTAGAGAACCCA
CTGCTTACTGGCTTATCGAAATTAATACGACTCACTATAGGGAGACCCAAGCTGGCTAGCGTTTAAACTT
AAGCTTGCCACCATGAACGGCACCGAGGGCCCCAACTTCTACGTGCCCTTCAGCAATGCCACCGGCGTCG
TGCGGAGCCCCTTTGAGTACCCCCAGTACTACCTGGCCGAGCCCTGGCAGTTTAGCATGCTGGCCGCCTA
CATGTTCCTGCTGATCGTGCTGGGCTTCCCTATCAACTTCCTGACCCTGTACGTGACCGTGCAGCACAAG
AAGCTGCGGACCCCCCTGAACTACATCCTGCTGAATCTGGCCGTGGCCGACCTGTTTATGGTGCTGGGCG
GCTTCACCAGCACCCTGTACACAAGCCTGCACGGCTACTTCGTGTTCGGCCCCACCGGCTGCAACCTGGA
AGGCTTCTTTGCCACACTGGGCGGCGAGATCGCTCTGTGGTCACTGGTGGTGCTGGCCATCGAGCGGATC
TACCGGATCTTCGAGCAGGGCAAGCGGAGCGTGACCCCCCCACCTTTTATCAGCCCTACCAGCCAGGCCA
TCATGGGCGTGGCCTTCACATGGGTCATGGCCCTGGCTTGTGCCGCCCCTCCACTGGCTGGCTGGTCCAG
ATATATCCCCGAGGGCCTGCAGTGCAGCTGCGGCATCGATTACTACACCCTGAAGCCCGAAGTGAACAAC
GAGAGCTTCGTGATCTACATGTTTGTGGTGCACTTCACCATCCCTATGATCATCATATTCTTTTGCTACG
GCCAGCTGGTGTTCACCGTGAAAGCCAGAGGCGTGCCCGAGACATTCAACGAGGCCAAGATGGTCATTAT
TATGGTCATTGCCTTTCTGATCTGTTGGGTGCCCTACGCCTCCGTGGCCTTTTACATCTTCACACATCAA
GGCAGCAACTTCGGGCCCATCTTTATGACCATCCCCGCCTTTTTCGCCAAGAGCGCCGCCATCTACAACC
CCGTGATCTATATCATGATGCACCCCGAGCAGAACGTGCAGAAGCGGAAGAGAAGCCTGAAAGCCACCTC
CACCGTGGCCGCTCCTCCAAAGGGCGAAGATGCCGAGGCCCACAAGACCGAGACATCCCAGGTGGCCCCT
GCCTGACTCGAGTCTAGAGGGCCCGTTTAAACCCGCTGATCAGCCTCGACTGTGCCTTCTAGTTGCCAGC
CATCTGTTGTTTGCCCCTCCCCCGTGCCTTCCTTGACCCTGGAAGGTGCCACTCCCACTGTCCTTTCCTA
ATAAAATGAGGAAATTGCATCGCATTGTCTGAGTAGGTGTCATTCTATTCTGGGGGGTGGGGTGGGGCAG
GACAGCAAGGGGGAGGATTGGGAAGACAATAGCAGGCATGCTGGGGATGCGGTGGGCTCTATGGCTTCTG
AGGCGGAAAGAACCAGCTGGGGCTCTAGGGGGTATCCCC
[124 nt withheld, positions 2280-2403]
C
[91 nt withheld, positions 2405-2495]
A
[49 nt withheld, positions 2497-2545]
CCTTTGACGTTGGAGTCCACGTTCTTT
[37 nt withheld, positions 2573-2609]
ACCCTATCTCGGTCTATTCTTTTGATTTATAAGGGATTTTGCCGATTTCGGCCTATTGGTTAAAAAATGA
GCTGATTTAACAAAAATTTAACGCGAATTAATTCTGTGGAATGTGTGTCAGTTAGGGTGTGGAAAGTCCC
CAGGCTCCCCAGCAGGCAGAAGTATGCAAAGCATGCATCTCAATTAGTCAGCAACCAGGTGTGGAAAGTC
CCCAGGCTCCCCAGCAGGCAGAAGTATGCAAAGCATGCATCTCAATTAGTCAGCAACCATAGTCCCGCCC
CTAACTCCGCCCATCCCGCCCCTAACTCCGCCCAGTTCCGCCCATTCTCCGCCCCATGGCTGACTAATTT
TTTTTATTTATGCAGAGGCCGAGGCCGCCTCTGCCTCTGAGCTATTCCAGAAGTAGTGAGGAGGCTTTTT
TGGAGGCCTAGGCTTTTGCAAAAAGCTCCCGGGAGCTTGTATATCCATTTTCGGATCTGATCAAGAGACA
GGATGAGGATCGTTTCGCATGATTGAACAAGATGGATTGCACGCAGGTTCTCCGGCCGCTTGGGTGGAGA
GGCTATTCGGCTATGACTGGGCACAACAGACAATCGGCTGCTCTGATGCCGCCGTGTTCCGGCTGTCAGC
GCAGGGGCGCCCGGTTCTTTTTGTCAAGACCGACCTGTCCGGTGCCCTGAATGAACTGCAGGACGAGGCA
GCGCGGCTATCGTGGCTGGCCACGACGGGCGTTCCTTGCGCAGCTGTGCTCGACGTTGTCACTGAAGCGG
GAAGGGACTGGCTGCTATTGGGCGAAGTGCCGGGGCAGGATCTCCTGTCATCTCACCTTGCTCCTGCCGA
GAAAGTATCCATCATGGCTGATGCAATGCGGCGGCTGCATACGCTTGATCCGGCTACCTGCCCATTCGAC
CACCAAGCGAAACATCGCATCGAGCGAGCACGTACTCGGATGGAAGCCGGTCTTGTCGATCAGGATGATC
TGGACGAAGAGCATCAGGGGCTCGCGCCAGCCGAACTGTTCGCCAGGCTCAAGGCGCGCATGCCCGACGG
CGAGGATCTCGTCGTGACCCATGGCGATGCCTGCTTGCCGAATATCATGGTGGAAAATGGCCGCTTTTCT
GGATTCATCGACTGTGGCCGGCTGGGTGTGGCGGACCGCTATCAGGACATAGCGTTGGCTACCCGTGATA
TTGCTGAAGAGCTTGGCGGCGAATGGGCTGACCGCTTCCTCGTGCTTTACGGTATCGCCGCTCCCGATTC
GCAGCGCATCGCCTTCTATCGCCTTCTTGACGAGTTCTTCTGAGCGGGACTCTGGGGTTCGAAATGACCG
ACCAAGCGACGCCCAACCTGCCATCACGAGATTTCGATTCCACCGCCGCCTTCTATGAAAGGTTGGGCTT
CGGAATCGTTTTCCGGGACGCCGGCTGGATGATCCTCCAGCGCGGGGATCTCATGCTGGAGTTCTTCGCC
CACCCCAACTTGTTTATTGCAGCTTATAATGGTTACAAATAAAGCAATAGCATCACAAATTTCACAAATA
AAGCATTTTTTTCACTGCATTCTAGTTGTGGTTTGTCCAAACTCATCAATGTATCTTATCATGTCTGTAT
ACCGTCGACCTCTAGCTAGAGCTTGGCGTAATCATGGTCATAGCTGTTTCCTGTGTGAAATTGTTATCCG
CTCACAATTCCACACAACATACGAGCCGGAAGCATAAAGTGTAAAGCCTGGGGTGCCTAATGAGTGAGCT
AACTCACATTAATTGCGTTGCGCTCACTGCCCGCTTTCCAGTCGGGAAACCTGTCGTGCCAGCTGCATTA
ATGAATCGGCCAACGCGCGGGGAGAGGCGGTTTGCGTATTGGGCGCTCTTCCGCTTCCTCGCTCACTGAC
TCGCTGCGCTCGGTCGTTCGGCTGCGGCGAGCGGTATCAGCTCACTCAAAGGCGGTAATACGGTTATCCA
CAGAATCAGGGGATAACGCAGGAAAGAACATGTGAGCAAAAGGCCAGCAAAAGGCCAGGAACCGTAAAAA
GGCCGCGTTGCTGGCGTTTTTCCATAGGCTCCGCCCCCCTGACGAGCATCACAAAAATCGACGCTCAAGT
CAGAGGTGGCGAAACCCGACAGGACTATAAAGATACCAGGCGTTTCCCCCTGGAAGCTCCCTCGTGCGCT
CTCCTGTTCCGACCCTGCCGCTTACCGGATACCTGTCCGCCTTTCTCCCTTCGGGAAGCGTGGCGCTTTC
TCATAGCTCACGCTGTAGGTATCTCAGTTCGGTGTAGGTCGTTCGCTCCAAGCTGGGCTGTGTGCACGAA
CCCCCCGTTCAGCCCGACCGCTGCGCCTTATCCGGTAACTATCGTCTTGAGTCCAACCCGGTAAGACACG
ACTTATCGCCACTGGCAGCAGCCACTGGTAACAGGATTAGCAGAGCGAGGTATGTAGGCGGTGCTACAGA
GTTCTTGAAGTGGTGGCCTAACTACGGCTACACTAGAAGAACAGTATTTGGTATCTGCGCTCTGCTGAAG
CCAGTTACCTTCGGAAAAAGAGTTGGTAGCTCTTGATCCGGCAAACAAACCACCGCTGGTAGCGGTTTTT
TTGTTTGCAAGCAGCAGATTACGCGCAGAAAAAAAGGATCTCAAGAAGATCCTTTGATCTTTTCTACGGG
GTCTGACGCTCAGTGGAACGAAAACTCACGTTAAGGGATTTTGGTCATGAGATTATCAAAAAGGATCTTC
ACCTAGATCCTTTTAAATTAAAAATGAAGTTTTAAATCAATCTAAAGTATATATGAGTAAACTTGGTCTG
ACAGTTACCAATGCTTAATCAGTGAGGCACCTATCTCAGCGATCTGTCTATTTCGTTCATCCATAGTTGC
CTGACTCCCCGTCGTGTAGATAACTACGATACGGGAGGGCTTACCATCTGGCCCCAGTGCTGCAATGATA
CCGCGAGACCCACGCTCACCGGCTCCAGATTTATCAGCAATAAACCAGCCAGCCGGAAGGGCCGAGCGCA
GAAGTGGTCCTGCAACTTTATCCGCCTCCATCCAGTCTATTAATTGTTGCCGGGAAGCTAGAGTAAGTAG
TTCGCCAGTTAATAGTTTGCGCAACGTTGTTGCCATTGCTACAGGCATCGTGGTGTCACGCTCGTCGTTT
GGTATGGCTTCATTCAGCTCCGGTTCCCAACGATCAAGGCGAGTTACATGATCCCCCATGTTGTGCAAAA
AAGCGGTTAGCTCCTTCGGTCCTCCGATCGTTGTCAGAAGTAAGTTGGCCGCAGTGTTATCACTCATGGT
TATGGCAGCACTGCATAATTCTCTTACTGTCATGCCATCCGTAAGATGCTTTTCTGTGACTGGTGAGTAC
TCAACCAAGTCATTCTGAGAATAGTGTATGCGGCGACCGAGTTGCTCTTGCCCGGCGTCAATACGGGATA
ATACCGCGCCACATAGCAGAACTTTAAAAGTGCTCATCATTGGAAAACGTTCTTCGGGGCGAAAACTCTC
AAGGATCTTACCGCTGTTGAGATCCAGTTCGATGTAACCCACTCGTGCACCCAACTGATCTTCAGCATCT
TTTACTTTCACCAGCGTTTCTGGGTGAGCAAAAACAGGAAGGCAAAATGCCGCAAAAAAGGGAATAAGGG
CGACACGGAAATGTTGAATACTCATACTCTTCCTTTTTCAATATTATTGAAGCATTTATCAGGGTTATTG
TCTCATGAGCGGATACATATTTGAATGTATTTAGAAAAATAAACAAATAGGGGTTCCGCGCACATTTCCC
CGAAAAGTGCCACCTGACGTC
Features (pLannotate 1.2.2; 20 found; start..end, strand, type, name):
     28..80      -  misc_feature   bom (fragment): basis of mobility region from pBR322
    235..614     +  enhancer       CMV enhancer: human cytomegalovirus immediate early enhancer
    615..818     +  promoter       CMV promoter: human cytomegalovirus (CMV) immediate early promoter
    814..847     +  LTR            5' LTR (truncated) (fragment): truncated 5' long terminal repeat (LTR) from HIV-1
    863..881     +  promoter       T7 promoter: promoter for bacteriophage T7 RNA polymerase
    923..1963    +  CDS            RHO: OPSD_HUMAN - Also known as OPN2. Experimental evidence at protein level: Swiss-Prot protein existence level 1. Photoreceptor required for image-forming vision at low light intensity (PubMed:8107847, PubMed:7846071). Required for photoreceptor cell viability after birth (PubMed:2215617, PubMed:12566452). Light- induced isomerization of the chromophore 11-cis-retinal to all-trans- retinal triggers a conformational change that activates signaling via G-proteins (PubMed:8107847, PubMed:28524165, PubMed:26200343, PubMed:28753425). Subsequent receptor phosphorylation mediates displacement of the bou
   2010..2234    +  polyA_signal   bGH poly(A) signal: bovine growth hormone polyadenylation signal
   2238..2259    +  promoter       SV40 promoter (fragment): SV40 enhancer and early promoter
   2280..2708    +  rep_origin     f1 ori (sequence partly withheld): f1 bacteriophage origin of replication; arrow indicates direction of (+) strand synthesis
   2722..3051    +  promoter       SV40 promoter: SV40 enhancer and early promoter
   3118..3909    +  CDS            neo: KKA2_KLEPN - Also known as kan, nptII. Experimental evidence at protein level: Swiss-Prot protein existence level 1. Resistance to kanamycin, neomycin, paromomycin, ribostamycin, butirosin and gentamicin B. From Klebsiella pneumoniae.
   3933..4091    +  CDS            ble (fragment): BLE_KLEPN - Experimental evidence at protein level: Swiss-Prot protein existence level 1. Binding protein with a strong affinity to the bleomycin family of antibiotics. Binds to CL990; an antimitotic-antibiotic compound. From Klebsiella pneumoniae.
   4086..4207    +  polyA_signal   SV40 poly(A) signal: SV40 polyadenylation signal
   4280..4296    -  protein_bind   lac operator: The lac repressor binds to the lac operator to inhibit transcription in E. coli. This inhibition can be relieved by adding lactose or isopropyl-β-D-thiogalactopyranoside (IPTG). lac repressor encoded by lacI
   4304..4334    -  promoter       lac promoter: promoter for the E. coli lac operon
   4349..4370    -  protein_bind   CAP binding site: CAP binding activates transcription in the presence of cAMP. E. coli catabolite activator protein
   4383..4475    -  CDS            lacI (fragment): lac repressor; lacI; The lac repressor binds to the lac operator to inhibit transcription in E. coli. This inhibition can be relieved by adding lactose or isopropyl-β-D-thiogalactopyranoside (IPTG).
   4658..5243    -  rep_origin     ori: high-copy-number ColE1/pMB1/pBR322/pUC origin of replication
   5414..6274    -  CDS            AmpR: β-lactamase; bla; confers resistance to ampicillin, carbenicillin, and related antibiotics
   6275..6379    -  promoter       AmpR promoter: bla
