>Addgene plasmid #109367 | pcDNA3 RL23Cm6 | addgene full sequence | sequence record 210124 | Addgene NGS Result
GTCATTGATTATTGACTAGTTATTAATAGTAATCAATTACGGGGTCATTAGTTCATAGCCCATATATGGA
GTTCCGCGTTACATAACTTACGGTAAATGGCCCGCCTGGCTGACCGCCCAACGACCCCCGCCCATTGACG
TCAATAATGACGTATGTTCCCATAGTAACGCCAATAGGGACTTTCCATTGACGTCAATGGGTGGAGTATT
TACGGTAAACTGCCCACTTGGCAGTACATCAAGTGTATCATATGCCAAGTACGCCCCCTATTGACGTCAA
TGACGGTAAATGGCCCGCCTGGCATTATGCCCAGTACATGACCTTATGGGACTTTCCTACTTGGCAGTAC
ATCTACGTATTAGTCATCGCTATTACCATGGTGATGCGGTTTTGGCAGTACATCAATGGGCGTGGATAGC
GGTTTGACTCACGGGGATTTCCAAGTCTCCACCCCATTGACGTCAATGGGAGTTTGTTTTGGCACCAAAA
TCAACGGGACTTTCCAAAATGTCGTAACAACTCCGCCCCATTGACGCAAATGGGCGGTAGGCGTGTACGG
TGGGAGGTCTATATAAGCAGAGCTCTCTGGCTAACTAGAGAACCCACTGCTTACTGGCTTATCGAAATTA
ATACGACTCACTATAGGGAGACCCAAGCTGGCTAGCGTTTAAACTTAAGCTTGCCACCATGAACGGCACC
GAGGGCCCCAACTTCTACGTGCCCTTCAGCAATGCCACCGGCGTCGTGCGGAGCCCCTTTGAGTACCCCC
AGTACTACCTGGCCGAGCCCTGGCAGTTTAGCATGCTGGCCGCCTACATGTTCCTGCTGATCGTGCTGGG
CTTCCCTATCAACTTCCTGACCCTGTACGTGACCGTGCAGCACAAGAAGCTGCGGACCCCCCTGAACTAC
ATCCTGCTGAATCTGGCCGTGGCCGACCTGTTTATGGTGCTGGGCGGCTTCACCAGCACCCTGTACACAA
GCCTGCACGGCTACTTCGTGTTCGGCCCCACCGGCTGCAACCTGGAAGGCTTCTTTGCCACACTGGGCGG
CGAGATCGCTCTGTGGTCACTGGTGGTGCTGGCCATCGAGCGGATCTACCGGATCTTCGAGCAGGGCAAG
CGGAGCGTGACCCCCCCACCTTTTATCAGCCCTACCAGCCAGGCCATCATGGGCGTGGCCTTCACATGGG
TCATGGCCCTGGCTTGTGCCGCCCCTCCACTGGCTGGCTGGTCCAGATATATCCCCGAGGGCCTGCAGTG
CAGCTGCGGCATCGATTACTACACCCTGAAGCCCGAAGTGAACAACGAGAGCTTCGTGATCTACATGTTT
GTGGTGCACTTCACCATCCCTATGATCATCATATTCTTTTGCTACGGCCAGCTGGTGTTCACCGTGAAAG
CCAGAGGCGTGCCCGAGACATTCAACGAGGCCAAGATGGTCATTATTATGGTCATTGCCTTTCTGATCTG
TTGGGTGCCCTACGCCTCCGTGGCCTTTTACATCTTCACACATCAAGGCAGCAACTTCGGGCCCATCTTT
ATGACCATCCCCGCCTTTTTCGCCAAGAGCGCCGCCATCTACAACCCCGTGATCTATATCATGATGCACC
CCGAGCAGAACGTGCAGAAGCGGAAGAGAAGCCTGAAAGCCACCTCCACCGTGGCCGCTCCTCCAAAGGG
CGAAGATGCCGAGGCCCACAAGACCGAGACATCCCAGGTGGCCCCTGCCTGACTCGAGTCTAGAGGGCCC
GTTTAAACCCGCTGATCAGCCTCGACTGTGCCTTCTAGTTGCCAGCCATCTGTTGTTTGCCCCTCCCCCG
TGCCTTCCTTGACCCTGGAAGGTGCCACTCCCACTGTCCTTTCCTAATAAAATGAGGAAATTGCATCGCA
TTGTCTGAGTAGGTGTCATTCTATTCTGGGGGGTGGGGTGGGGCAGGACAGCAAGGGGGAGGATTGGGAA
GACAATAGCAGGCATGCTGGGGATGCGGTGGGCTCTATGGCTTCTGAGGCGGAAAGAACCAGCTGGGGCT
CTAGGGGGTATCCCC
[124 nt withheld, positions 2046-2169]
C
[91 nt withheld, positions 2171-2261]
A
[49 nt withheld, positions 2263-2311]
CCTTTGACGTTGGAGTCCACGTTCTTT
[37 nt withheld, positions 2339-2375]
ACCCTATCTCGGTCTATTCTTTTGATTTATAAGGGATTTTGCCGATTTCGGCCTATTGGTTAAAAAATGA
GCTGATTTAACAAAAATTTAACGCGAATTAATTCTGTGGAATGTGTGTCAGTTAGGGTGTGGAAAGTCCC
CAGGCTCCCCAGCAGGCAGAAGTATGCAAAGCATGCATCTCAATTAGTCAGCAACCAGGTGTGGAAAGTC
CCCAGGCTCCCCAGCAGGCAGAAGTATGCAAAGCATGCATCTCAATTAGTCAGCAACCATAGTCCCGCCC
CTAACTCCGCCCATCCCGCCCCTAACTCCGCCCAGTTCCGCCCATTCTCCGCCCCATGGCTGACTAATTT
TTTTTATTTATGCAGAGGCCGAGGCCGCCTCTGCCTCTGAGCTATTCCAGAAGTAGTGAGGAGGCTTTTT
TGGAGGCCTAGGCTTTTGCAAAAAGCTCCCGGGAGCTTGTATATCCATTTTCGGATCTGATCAAGAGACA
GGATGAGGATCGTTTCGCATGATTGAACAAGATGGATTGCACGCAGGTTCTCCGGCCGCTTGGGTGGAGA
GGCTATTCGGCTATGACTGGGCACAACAGACAATCGGCTGCTCTGATGCCGCCGTGTTCCGGCTGTCAGC
GCAGGGGCGCCCGGTTCTTTTTGTCAAGACCGACCTGTCCGGTGCCCTGAATGAACTGCAGGACGAGGCA
GCGCGGCTATCGTGGCTGGCCACGACGGGCGTTCCTTGCGCAGCTGTGCTCGACGTTGTCACTGAAGCGG
GAAGGGACTGGCTGCTATTGGGCGAAGTGCCGGGGCAGGATCTCCTGTCATCTCACCTTGCTCCTGCCGA
GAAAGTATCCATCATGGCTGATGCAATGCGGCGGCTGCATACGCTTGATCCGGCTACCTGCCCATTCGAC
CACCAAGCGAAACATCGCATCGAGCGAGCACGTACTCGGATGGAAGCCGGTCTTGTCGATCAGGATGATC
TGGACGAAGAGCATCAGGGGCTCGCGCCAGCCGAACTGTTCGCCAGGCTCAAGGCGCGCATGCCCGACGG
CGAGGATCTCGTCGTGACCCATGGCGATGCCTGCTTGCCGAATATCATGGTGGAAAATGGCCGCTTTTCT
GGATTCATCGACTGTGGCCGGCTGGGTGTGGCGGACCGCTATCAGGACATAGCGTTGGCTACCCGTGATA
TTGCTGAAGAGCTTGGCGGCGAATGGGCTGACCGCTTCCTCGTGCTTTACGGTATCGCCGCTCCCGATTC
GCAGCGCATCGCCTTCTATCGCCTTCTTGACGAGTTCTTCTGAGCGGGACTCTGGGGTTCGAAATGACCG
ACCAAGCGACGCCCAACCTGCCATCACGAGATTTCGATTCCACCGCCGCCTTCTATGAAAGGTTGGGCTT
CGGAATCGTTTTCCGGGACGCCGGCTGGATGATCCTCCAGCGCGGGGATCTCATGCTGGAGTTCTTCGCC
CACCCCAACTTGTTTATTGCAGCTTATAATGGTTACAAATAAAGCAATAGCATCACAAATTTCACAAATA
AAGCATTTTTTTCACTGCATTCTAGTTGTGGTTTGTCCAAACTCATCAATGTATCTTATCATGTCTGTAT
ACCGTCGACCTCTAGCTAGAGCTTGGCGTAATCATGGTCATAGCTGTTTCCTGTGTGAAATTGTTATCCG
CTCACAATTCCACACAACATACGAGCCGGAAGCATAAAGTGTAAAGCCTGGGGTGCCTAATGAGTGAGCT
AACTCACATTAATTGCGTTGCGCTCACTGCCCGCTTTCCAGTCGGGAAACCTGTCGTGCCAGCTGCATTA
ATGAATCGGCCAACGCGCGGGGAGAGGCGGTTTGCGTATTGGGCGCTCTTCCGCTTCCTCGCTCACTGAC
TCGCTGCGCTCGGTCGTTCGGCTGCGGCGAGCGGTATCAGCTCACTCAAAGGCGGTAATACGGTTATCCA
CAGAATCAGGGGATAACGCAGGAAAGAACATGTGAGCAAAAGGCCAGCAAAAGGCCAGGAACCGTAAAAA
GGCCGCGTTGCTGGCGTTTTTCCATAGGCTCCGCCCCCCTGACGAGCATCACAAAAATCGACGCTCAAGT
CAGAGGTGGCGAAACCCGACAGGACTATAAAGATACCAGGCGTTTCCCCCTGGAAGCTCCCTCGTGCGCT
CTCCTGTTCCGACCCTGCCGCTTACCGGATACCTGTCCGCCTTTCTCCCTTCGGGAAGCGTGGCGCTTTC
TCATAGCTCACGCTGTAGGTATCTCAGTTCGGTGTAGGTCGTTCGCTCCAAGCTGGGCTGTGTGCACGAA
CCCCCCGTTCAGCCCGACCGCTGCGCCTTATCCGGTAACTATCGTCTTGAGTCCAACCCGGTAAGACACG
ACTTATCGCCACTGGCAGCAGCCACTGGTAACAGGATTAGCAGAGCGAGGTATGTAGGCGGTGCTACAGA
GTTCTTGAAGTGGTGGCCTAACTACGGCTACACTAGAAGAACAGTATTTGGTATCTGCGCTCTGCTGAAG
CCAGTTACCTTCGGAAAAAGAGTTGGTAGCTCTTGATCCGGCAAACAAACCACCGCTGGTAGCGGTGGTT
TTTTTGTTTGCAAGCAGCAGATTACGCGCAGAAAAAAAGGATCTCAAGAAGATCCTTTGATCTTTTCTAC
GGGGTCTGACGCTCAGTGGAACGAAAACTCACGTTAAGGGATTTTGGTCATGAGATTATCAAAAAGGATC
TTCACCTAGATCCTTTTAAATTAAAAATGAAGTTTTAAATCAATCTAAAGTATATATGAGTAAACTTGGT
CTGACAGTTACCAATGCTTAATCAGTGAGGCACCTATCTCAGCGATCTGTCTATTTCGTTCATCCATAGT
TGCCTGACTCCCCGTCGTGTAGATAACTACGATACGGGAGGGCTTACCATCTGGCCCCAGTGCTGCAATG
ATACCGCGAGACCCACGCTCACCGGCTCCAGATTTATCAGCAATAAACCAGCCAGCCGGAAGGGCCGAGC
GCAGAAGTGGTCCTGCAACTTTATCCGCCTCCATCCAGTCTATTAATTGTTGCCGGGAAGCTAGAGTAAG
TAGTTCGCCAGTTAATAGTTTGCGCAACGTTGTTGCCATTGCTACAGGCATCGTGGTGTCACGCTCGTCG
TTTGGTATGGCTTCATTCAGCTCCGGTTCCCAACGATCAAGGCGAGTTACATGATCCCCCATGTTGTGCA
AAAAAGCGGTTAGCTCCTTCGGTCCTCCGATCGTTGTCAGAAGTAAGTTGGCCGCAGTGTTATCACTCAT
GGTTATGGCAGCACTGCATAATTCTCTTACTGTCATGCCATCCGTAAGATGCTTTTCTGTGACTGGTGAG
TACTCAACCAAGTCATTCTGAGAATAGTGTATGCGGCGACCGAGTTGCTCTTGCCCGGCGTCAATACGGG
ATAATACCGCGCCACATAGCAGAACTTTAAAAGTGCTCATCATTGGAAAACGTTCTTCGGGGCGAAAACT
CTCAAGGATCTTACCGCTGTTGAGATCCAGTTCGATGTAACCCACTCGTGCACCCAACTGATCTTCAGCA
TCTTTTACTTTCACCAGCGTTTCTGGGTGAGCAAAAACAGGAAGGCAAAATGCCGCAAAAAAGGGAATAA
GGGCGACACGGAAATGTTGAATACTCATACTCTTCCTTTTTCAATATTATTGAAGCATTTATCAGGGTTA
TTGTCTCATGAGCGGATACATATTTGAATGTATTTAGAAAAATAAACAAATAGGGGTTCCGCGCACATTT
CCCCGAAAAGTGCCACCTGACGTCGACGGATCGGGAGATCTCCCGATCCCCTATGGTGCACTCTCAGTAC
AATCTGCTCTGATGCCGCATAGTTAAGCCAGTATCTGCTCCCTGCTTGTGTGTTGGAGGTCGCTGAGTAG
TGCGCGAGCAAAATTTAAGCTACAACAAGGCAAGGCTTGACCGACAATTGCATGAAGAATCTGCTTAGGG
TTAGGCGTTTTGCGCTGCTTCGCGATGTACGGGCCAGATATACGCGTT
Features (pLannotate 1.2.2; 20 found; start..end, strand, type, name):
     77..380     +  enhancer       CMV enhancer: human cytomegalovirus immediate early enhancer
    381..584     +  promoter       CMV promoter: human cytomegalovirus (CMV) immediate early promoter
    580..613     +  LTR            5' LTR (truncated) (fragment): truncated 5' long terminal repeat (LTR) from HIV-1
    629..647     +  promoter       T7 promoter: promoter for bacteriophage T7 RNA polymerase
    689..1729    +  CDS            RHO: OPSD_HUMAN - Also known as OPN2. Experimental evidence at protein level: Swiss-Prot protein existence level 1. Photoreceptor required for image-forming vision at low light intensity (PubMed:8107847, PubMed:7846071). Required for photoreceptor cell viability after birth (PubMed:2215617, PubMed:12566452). Light- induced isomerization of the chromophore 11-cis-retinal to all-trans- retinal triggers a conformational change that activates signaling via G-proteins (PubMed:8107847, PubMed:28524165, PubMed:26200343, PubMed:28753425). Subsequent receptor phosphorylation mediates displacement of the bou
   1776..2000    +  polyA_signal   bGH poly(A) signal: bovine growth hormone polyadenylation signal
   2004..2025    +  promoter       SV40 promoter (fragment): SV40 enhancer and early promoter
   2046..2474    +  rep_origin     f1 ori (sequence partly withheld): f1 bacteriophage origin of replication; arrow indicates direction of (+) strand synthesis
   2488..2817    +  promoter       SV40 promoter: SV40 enhancer and early promoter
   2884..3675    +  CDS            neo: KKA2_KLEPN - Also known as kan, nptII. Experimental evidence at protein level: Swiss-Prot protein existence level 1. Resistance to kanamycin, neomycin, paromomycin, ribostamycin, butirosin and gentamicin B. From Klebsiella pneumoniae.
   3699..3857    +  CDS            ble (fragment): BLE_KLEPN - Experimental evidence at protein level: Swiss-Prot protein existence level 1. Binding protein with a strong affinity to the bleomycin family of antibiotics. Binds to CL990; an antimitotic-antibiotic compound. From Klebsiella pneumoniae.
   3852..3973    +  polyA_signal   SV40 poly(A) signal: SV40 polyadenylation signal
   4046..4062    -  protein_bind   lac operator: The lac repressor binds to the lac operator to inhibit transcription in E. coli. This inhibition can be relieved by adding lactose or isopropyl-β-D-thiogalactopyranoside (IPTG). lac repressor encoded by lacI
   4070..4100    -  promoter       lac promoter: promoter for the E. coli lac operon
   4115..4136    -  protein_bind   CAP binding site: CAP binding activates transcription in the presence of cAMP. E. coli catabolite activator protein
   4149..4241    -  CDS            lacI (fragment): lac repressor; lacI; The lac repressor binds to the lac operator to inhibit transcription in E. coli. This inhibition can be relieved by adding lactose or isopropyl-β-D-thiogalactopyranoside (IPTG).
   4424..5012    -  rep_origin     ori: high-copy-number ColE1/pMB1/pBR322/pUC origin of replication
   5183..6043    -  CDS            AmpR: β-lactamase; bla; confers resistance to ampicillin, carbenicillin, and related antibiotics
   6044..6148    -  promoter       AmpR promoter: bla
   6207..6259    -  misc_feature   bom (fragment): basis of mobility region from pBR322
