[The description below was written by a language model from this plasmid's Addgene catalogue record and pLannotate feature annotations shown in this document.]
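Description:
pcDNA3 RL23Cm6 is a mammalian expression plasmid built on a pcDNA3.1-type backbone, about 6.4 kb in total, that encodes a chimeric light-sensitive G protein-coupled receptor. The roughly 1 kb insert is human rod opsin (RHO) in which intracellular loops 2 and 3 and the C-terminus have been replaced with the corresponding regions of human metabotropic glutamate receptor 6 (GRM6/mGluR6). It carries a C-terminal 1D4 epitope tag, which allows antibody detection or purification. Automated annotation labels the whole open reading frame simply as RHO, because most of the coding sequence is opsin-derived; the mGluR6 segments and the tag are not called out separately in the feature tables. Expression is driven by the CMV immediate early enhancer and promoter and terminated by the bovine growth hormone polyadenylation signal. A T7 promoter lies just upstream of the coding sequence and could be used for in vitro transcription.

The backbone carries an SV40 early promoter driving the neomycin phosphotransferase gene with an SV40 poly(A) signal, permitting G418 selection of stably transfected mammalian cells. Propagation in E. coli relies on a high-copy ColE1/pUC-type origin and an ampicillin resistance gene, and an f1 origin is also present. Short annotated fragments (HIV-1 LTR, ble, lacI, bom) appear to be backbone remnants or annotation matches rather than functional elements. The depositor and repository sequences differ by only a few bases in length and show the same feature layout.

The chimera combines the light-sensing core of rod opsin with the intracellular surfaces of mGluR6 that contact G proteins. According to the associated publication, such constructs were tested in live-cell assays of GPCR coupling to identify optogenetic tools for controlling Go and Gi signalling.
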