Addgene plasmid #109367: pcDNA3 RL23Cm6
Purpose: Human rod opsin chimera with intracellular loops 2-3 and C-terminus from mGluR6
Depositing lab: Robert Lucas. Depositing organization: University of Manchester. Publication: A live cell assay of GPCR coupling allows identification of optogenetic tools for controlling Go and Gi signaling. Ballister ER, Rodgers J, Martial F, Lucas RJ. BMC Biol. 2018 Jan 16;16(1):10. doi: 10.1186/s12915-017-0475-2. PubMed 29338718.
Backbone
  Vector backbone: pcDNA3.1
  Backbone size w/o insert (bp): 5366
  Total vector size (bp): 6410
  Vector type: Mammalian Expression
  Selectable markers: Neomycin (select with G418)
Growth in bacteria
  Bacterial resistance: Ampicillin, 100 μg/mL
  Growth temperature: 37°C
  Growth strain: DH5alpha
  Copy number: High Copy
Gene/Insert
  Gene/Insert name: Rod opsin-mGluR6 chimera (alt name: RL23Cm6)
  Species: H. sapiens (human)
  Insert size (bp): 1044
  GenBank ID: NM_000539.3 NM_000843.3
  Entrez Gene: RHO (a.k.a. CSNBAD1, OPN2, RP4); GRM6 (a.k.a. CSNB1B, GPRC1F, MGLUR6, mGlu6)
  Promoter: CMV
  Tag / fusion protein: 1D4 (C terminal on insert)
  Cloning method: Gibson Cloning
  Sequencing primers: 5′ GGAGGTCTATATAAGCAGAGC; 3′ ggcaccttccagggtcaagg
Terms and licenses: Academic/Nonprofit Terms; Industry Terms: Not Available to Industry
How to cite: pcDNA3 RL23Cm6 was a gift from Robert Lucas (Addgene plasmid # 109367 ; http://n2t.net/addgene:109367 ; RRID:Addgene_109367)
